Addgene plasmid #73278: pCfB3038(XII-1 MarkerFree)
Purpose: (Empty Backbone) EasyClone-MarkerFree backbone vector for the addition of 1 or 2 genes and promoters for integration into site XII-1 (Chr XII: 795787..796720)
Depositing lab: Irina Borodina. Depositing organization: Danmarks Tekniske Universitet. Publication: EasyClone-MarkerFree: A vector toolkit for marker-less integration of genes into Saccharomyces cerevisiae via CRISPR-Cas9. Jessop-Fabre MM, Jakociunas T, Stovicek V, Dai Z, Jensen MK, Keasling JD, Borodina I. Biotechnol J. 2016 Aug;11(8):1110-7. doi: 10.1002/biot.201600147. Epub 2016 Jun 23. PubMed 27166612.
Backbone
  Vector backbone: p0129 (pXII-1-DR-KlURA3)
  Backbone manufacturer: DTU
  Backbone size (bp): 4535
  Modifications to backbone: The pCfB3038 vector was created by amplifying the p0129 (pXII-1-DR-KlURA3) with primers that were designed to attach to either side of the selection markers, creating a fragment that no longer contained the marker. These fragments were then ligated to form the marker-less vectors. The PAM sites in the integration regions were removed by site-directed mutagenesis.
  Vector type: Yeast Expression, CRISPR, Synthetic Biology
Growth in bacteria
  Bacterial resistance: Ampicillin, 100 μg/mL
  Growth temperature: 37°C
  Growth strain: DH5alpha
  Copy number: High Copy
Gene/Insert
  Cloning method: Restriction Enzyme
Terms and licenses: Academic/Nonprofit Terms; Industry Terms: Not Available to Industry
How to cite: pCfB3038(XII-1 MarkerFree) was a gift from Irina Borodina (Addgene plasmid # 73278 ; http://n2t.net/addgene:73278 ; RRID:Addgene_73278)
