[The description below was written by a language model from this plasmid's Addgene catalogue record and pLannotate feature annotations shown in this document.]
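Description:
pCfB3038(XII-1 MarkerFree) is an empty backbone from the EasyClone-MarkerFree toolkit, designed for marker-less, CRISPR-Cas9-assisted integration of one or two expression cassettes into the Saccharomyces cerevisiae genome at site XII-1 on chromosome XII. It carries no yeast replication origin or yeast selection marker. In E. coli it is maintained as a high-copy plasmid through a ColE1/pUC-type origin and selected with ampicillin via the β-lactamase gene (AmpR). It was derived from p0129 (pXII-1-DR-KlURA3) by amplifying the parent around its selection marker and religating the fragment, so the marker is absent. The PAM sites within the integration homology regions were then removed by site-directed mutagenesis, presumably so that Cas9 does not cut the donor or the integrated locus again.

The feature table shows the ADH1 and CYC1 terminators in opposite orientations about 60 bp apart. This fits a cloning site between them into which one or two genes with their promoters can be inserted in divergent orientation, each ending at its own terminator. No promoter or gene is present in the backbone itself, as expected for an empty vector. On either side of this terminator pair are yeast genomic segments, annotated as fragments of an RPS25A-like sequence and the uncertain ORF YLR334C, which most likely represent the upstream and downstream homology arms directing recombination at XII-1. Two minimal FRT-like hits lie just outside these regions, and their function is not stated in the record. The remaining annotations (short KanR, lacZα, rrnB terminator, 5S rRNA and T7 promoter fragments) appear to be backbone remnants. The vector is typically used in yeast metabolic engineering and synthetic biology to build stable strains without consuming selection markers.
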