Features (pLannotate 1.2.2; 16 found; start..end, strand, type, name):
    862..958     -  promoter       AmpR promoter (fragment): bla
    988..1012    -  CDS            KanR (fragment): aminoglycoside phosphotransferase; aph(3')-Ia; confers resistance to kanamycin
   1041..1156    +  ncRNA          5S rRNA: Accession: RF00001 - 5S ribosomal RNA
   1160..1200    +  terminator     rrnB T1 terminator (fragment): transcription terminator T1 from the E. coli rrnB gene
   1244..1277    +  protein_bind   FRT (minimal): supports FLP-mediated excision but not integration (Turan and Bode, 2011) FLP recombinase from the Saccharomyces cerevisiae 2μ plasmid
   1316..1429    -  CDS            RPS25A (fragment): RS25A_YEAST - Also known as RPS31A. Experimental evidence at protein level: Swiss-Prot protein existence level 1. Component of the ribosome, a large ribonucleoprotein complex responsible for the synthesis of proteins in the cell. The small ribosomal subunit (SSU) binds messenger RNAs (mRNAs) and translates the encoded message by selecting cognate aminoacyl-transfer RNA (tRNA) molecules. The large subunit (LSU) contains the ribosomal catalytic site termed the peptidyl transferase center (PTC), which catalyzes the formation of peptide bonds, thereby polymerizing the amino acids delivered by tRNA
   1870..2035    -  terminator     ADH1 terminator: S. cerevisiae ADH1; transcription terminator for the S. cerevisiae alcohol dehydrogenase 1 (ADH1) gene
   2094..2283    +  terminator     CYC1 terminator: S. cerevisiae CYC1; transcription terminator for CYC1
   2301..2319    -  promoter       T7 promoter: promoter for bacteriophage T7 RNA polymerase
   2327..2378    +  CDS            lacZα (fragment): LacZα fragment of β-galactosidase; lacZ fragment
   2796..2999    -  CDS            YL334_YEAST (fragment): Protein uncertain: Swiss-Prot protein existence level 5. From Saccharomyces cerevisiae (strain ATCC 204508 / S288c) (Baker's yeast).
   3037..3070    -  protein_bind   FRT (minimal): supports FLP-mediated excision but not integration (Turan and Bode, 2011) FLP recombinase from the Saccharomyces cerevisiae 2μ plasmid
   3540..3559    +  CDS            lacZα (fragment): LacZα fragment of β-galactosidase; lacZ fragment
   3584..3601    -  terminator     rrnB T2 terminator (fragment): transcription terminator T2 from the E. coli rrnB gene
   3826..4414    -  rep_origin     ori: high-copy-number ColE1/pMB1/pBR322/pUC origin of replication
   4538..859     -  CDS            AmpR (across the origin): β-lactamase; bla; confers resistance to ampicillin, carbenicillin, and related antibiotics
>Addgene plasmid #73278 | pCfB3038(XII-1 MarkerFree) | depositor full sequence | sequence record 166358 | Full plasmid sequence
ACCAATGCTTAATCAGTGAGGCACCTATCTCAGCGATCTGTCTATTTCGTTCATCCATAGTTGCCTGACT
CCCCGTCGTGTAGATAACTACGATACGGGAGGGCTTACCATCTGGCCCCAGCGCTGCGATGATACCGCGA
GAACCACGCTCACCGGCTCCGGATTTATCAGCAATAAACCAGCCAGCCGGAAGGGCCGAGCGCAGAAGTG
GTCCTGCAACTTTATCCGCCTCCATCCAGTCTATTAATTGTTGCCGGGAAGCTAGAGTAAGTAGTTCGCC
AGTTAATAGTTTGCGCAACGTTGTTGCCATCGCTACAGGCATCGTGGTGTCACGCTCGTCGTTTGGTATG
GCTTCATTCAGCTCCGGTTCCCAACGATCAAGGCGAGTTACATGATCCCCCATGTTGTGCAAAAAAGCGG
TTAGCTCCTTCGGTCCTCCGATCGTTGTCAGAAGTAAGTTGGCCGCAGTGTTATCACTCATGGTTATGGC
AGCACTGCATAATTCTCTTACTGTCATGCCATCCGTAAGATGCTTTTCTGTGACTGGTGAGTACTCAACC
AAGTCATTCTGAGAATAGTGTATGCGGCGACCGAGTTGCTCTTGCCCGGCGTCAATACGGGATAATACCG
CGCCACATAGCAGAACTTTAAAAGTGCTCATCATTGGAAAACGTTCTTCGGGGCGAAAACTCTCAAGGAT
CTTACCGCTGTTGAGATCCAGTTCGATGTAACCCACTCGTGCACCCAACTGATCTTCAGCATCTTTTACT
TTCACCAGCGTTTCTGGGTGAGCAAAAACAGGAAGGCAAAATGCCGCAAAAAAGGGAATAAGGGCGACAC
GGAAATGTTGAATACTCATATTCTTCCTTTTTCAATATTATTGAAGCATTTATCAGGGTTATTGTCTCAT
GAGCGGATACATATTTGAATGTATTTAGAAAAATAAACAAATAGGGGTCAGTGTTACAACCAATTAACCA
ATTCTGAACATTATCGCGAGCCCATTTATACCTGAATATGGCTCATAACACCCCTTGTTTGCCTGGCGGC
AGTAGCGCGGTGGTCCCACCTGACCCCATGCCGAACTCAGAAGTGAAACGCCGTAGCGCCGATGGTAGTG
TGGGGACTCCCCATGCGAGAGTAGGGAACTGCCAGGCATCAAATAAAACGAAAGGCTCAGTCGAAAGACT
GGGCCTTTCGCCCGGGCTAATTATGGGGTGTCGCCCTTATTCGACTCTATAGTGAAGTTCCTATTCTCTA
GAAAGTATAGGAACTTCTGAAGTGGGGATTTAAATGCGGCCGCGCTGAGGGTTTAATGTTGAGCTCTGTC
CTTCATGGACTTTTTGGACCACTTCTTCTTGGACTTCTTACCACCAGCAAGAGCGGCAGCGGCTTTGGCA
GCTTTAGACAATTGTTGCTTTGGAGGCATGTTATATTATGTTCTGAGACGTAAGAAAGGGTGAAAATTGA
TGTTAGTGTCAAAAATTATATTACAAAATACGCAGAGATATTCTAGTTCCTTTGATGAATGAATCTTTCA
GAAAAAAAAGTCAAAGCAAAAGCAAAATGGCCTGCAGACTAAACTGTATGGTGGTCTTGGAATGATAAAG
ATCTGTTTAATAGATTTAGTAGATACAATAGCACATCTCATTACCCAGTTATGATTGACGTCATTCTGAG
TTACAATGATCTTAGCGACCTGTGCTCATTATTTGCTCCACTAATTCTAATTTTCCTCGCCTTTCATATT
TCGTATCTTTATTCTATATCCTAAAATTTTTTTGGCAAATCCCAGATTTGGCTTTGATTTTGGCATCGGT
TCGGTTCTTTCATTAAGTCCTCAGCGAGCTCGCATGGAATGCGTGCGATGAGCGACCTCATGCTATACCT
GAGAAAGCAACCTGACCTACAGGAAAGAGTTACTCAAGAATAAGAATTTTCGTTTTAAAACCTAAGAGTC
ACTTTAAAATTTGTATACACTTATTTTTTTTATAACTTATTTAATAATAAAAATCATAAATCATAAGAAA
TTCGCTTATTTAGAAGTGTCAACAACGTATCTACCAACGGAATGCGTGCGATCGCGTGCATTCATCCGCT
CTAACCGAAAAGGAAGGAGTTAGACAACCTGAAGTCTAGGTCCCTATTTATTTTTTTATAGTTATGTTAG
TATTAAGAACGTTATTTATATTTCAAATTTTTCTTTTTTTTCTGTACAGACGCGTGTACGCATGTAACAT
TATACTGAAAACCTTGCTTGAGAAGGTTTTGGGACGCTCGAAGATCGCGTCCCAATTCGCCCTATAGTGA
GTCGTATTACGCGCGCTCACTGGCCGTCGTTTTACAACGTCGTGACTGGGAAAACCCTGGCGTTACCCCT
GCAGGACTAGTGCTGAGGCATTAATCTTCCCGTGAATCAACTGCACATACCTTAATAACTAGTTCAGTTT
AGTGCTCTGTCTGAGTGACTGTAATAATAAATTTTACAAGCCACTTCTCATGACATATATTGGTAAGTAA
CTTCATCAATACTAATTAGTCTTTGCCGGTTACCCATCTGGCCCCTGACTTGCGATGCTTAGGAAGTTCC
ATACTCGCGGCTCTTCCCAACAGTAGCACATCCGTGAAACTTCTGGCGCTATTCATTATGCAGTACCAGG
ACAAGAAGTTAAAAAAAAAGCTCTGTTACAAGTTCAATGGTGGTGCAAGGATTGAAGTTATTATCCAGGA
GGCACGGATGCAAAAGATAGAGGACAAATTAATTTCCTTAAAATTCAAAATGCTCATTATTGTCACGCTG
TATGAGCATTTGGTGAAGATTTCACTGGGAAATGTTGCAATAATTTGATAATCGTTCGTATTGGATGAAA
CTGTAACATCATCTGTTTATTAAGTATCCGTGTTATTAGTATATCATCACATACGGTGTAAGAAGATAAC
ATAAAGATTGAGAAACAGTCATCAAATATAATGGAAGCTGAAATGCGAGGATTGATTAAGACCTCAGCGC
GGCCGCAAATTTAAATAAAATGAAGTGAAGTTCCTATACTTTCTAGAGAATAGGAACTTCTATAGTGAGT
CGAATAAGGGCGACACAAAATTTATTCTAAATGCATAATAAATACTGATAACATCTTATAGTTTGTATTA
TATTTTGTATTATCGTTGACATGTATAATTTTGATATCAAAAACTGATTTTCCCTTTATTATTTTCGAGA
TTTATTTTCTTAATTCTCTTTAACAAACTAGAAATATTGTATATACAAAAAATCATAAATAATAGATGAA
TAGTTTAATTATAGGTGTTCATCAATCGAAAAAGCAACGTATCTTATTTAAAGTGCGTTGCTTTTTTCTC
ATTTATAAGGTTAAATAATTCTCATATATCAAGCAAAGTGACAGGCGCCCTTAAATATTCTGACAAATGC
TCTTTCCCTAAACTCCCCCCATAAAAAAACCCGCCGAAGCGGGTTTTTACGTTATTTGCGGATTAACGAT
TACTCGTTATCAGAACCGCCCAGGGGGCCCGAGCTTAAGACTGGCCGTCGTTTTACAACACAGAAAGAGT
TTGTAGAAACGCAAAAAGGCCATCCGTCAGGGGCCTTCTGCTTAGTTTGATGCCTGGCAGTTCCCTACTC
TCGCCTTCCGCTTCCTCGCTCACTGACTCGCTGCGCTCGGTCGTTCGGCTGCGGCGAGCGGTATCAGCTC
ACTCAAAGGCGGTAATACGGTTATCCACAGAATCAGGGGATAACGCAGGAAAGAACATGTGAGCAAAAGG
CCAGCAAAAGGCCAGGAACCGTAAAAAGGCCGCGTTGCTGGCGTTTTTCCATAGGCTCCGCCCCCCTGAC
GAGCATCACAAAAATCGACGCTCAAGTCAGAGGTGGCGAAACCCGACAGGACTATAAAGATACCAGGCGT
TTCCCCCTGGAAGCTCCCTCGTGCGCTCTCCTGTTCCGACCCTGCCGCTTACCGGATACCTGTCCGCCTT
TCTCCCTTCGGGAAGCGTGGCGCTTTCTCATAGCTCACGCTGTAGGTATCTCAGTTCGGTGTAGGTCGTT
CGCTCCAAGCTGGGCTGTGTGCACGAACCCCCCGTTCAGCCCGACCGCTGCGCCTTATCCGGTAACTATC
GTCTTGAGTCCAACCCGGTAAGACACGACTTATCGCCACTGGCAGCAGCCACTGGTAACAGGATTAGCAG
AGCGAGGTATGTAGGCGGTGCTACAGAGTTCTTGAAGTGGTGGGCTAACTACGGCTACACTAGAAGAACA
GTATTTGGTATCTGCGCTCTGCTGAAGCCAGTTACCTTCGGAAAAAGAGTTGGTAGCTCTTGATCCGGCA
AACAAACCACCGCTGGTAGCGGTGGTTTTTTTGTTTGCAAGCAGCAGATTACGCGCAGAAAAAAAGGATC
TCAAGAAGATCCTTTGATCTTTTCTACGGGGTCTGACGCTCAGTGGAACGACGCGCGCGTAACTCACGTT
AAGGGATTTTGGTCATGAGCTTGCGCCGTCCCGTCAAGTCAGCGTAATGCTCTGCTTTT
