>Addgene plasmid #73278 | pCfB3038(XII-1 MarkerFree) | addgene partial sequence | sequence record 165997 | pENTR-R 5'-ATGGCTCATAACACCCCTTG-3'
CCTGACCCCATGCCGAACTCAGAAGTGAAACGCCGTAGCGCCGATGGTAGTGTGGGGACTCCCCATGCGA
GAGTAGGGAACTGCCAGGCATCAAATAAAACGAAAGGCTCAGTCGAAAGACTGGGCCTTTCGCCCGGGCT
AATTATGGGGTGTCGCCCTTATTCGACTCTATAGTGAAGTTCCTATTCTCTAGAAAGTATAGGAACTTCT
GAAGTGGGGATTTAAATGCGGCCGCGCTGAGGGTTTAATGTTGAGCTCTGTCCTTCATGGACTTTTTGGA
CCACTTCTTCTTGGACTTCTTACCACCAGCAAGAGCGGCAGCGGCTTTGGCAGCTTTAGACAATTGTTGC
TTTGGAGGCATGTTATATTATGTTCTGAGACGTAAGAAAGGGTGAAAATTGATGTTAGTGTCAAAAATTA
TATTACAAAATACGCAGAGATATTCTAGTTCCTTTGATGAATGAATCTTTCAGAAAAAAAAGTCAAAGCA
AAAGCAAAATGGCCTGCAGACTAAACTGTATGGTGGTCTTGGAATGATAAAGATCTGTTTAATAGATTTA
GTAGATACAATAGCACATCTCATTACCCAGTTATGATTGACGTCATTCTGAGTTACAATGATCTTAGCGA
CCTGTGCTCATTATTTGCTCCACTAATTCTAATTTTCCTCGCCTTTCATATTTCGTATCTTTATTCTATA
TCCTAAAATTTTTTTGGCAAATCCCAGATTTGGCTTTGATTTTGGCATCGGTTCGGTTCTTTCATTAAGT
CCTCAGCGAGCTCGCATGGAATGCGTGCGATGAGCGACCTCATGCTATACCTGAGAAAGCAACCTGACCT
ACAGGAAAGAGTTACTCAAGAATAAGAATTTTCGTTTTAAAACCTAAGAGTCACTTTAAAATT
