>Addgene plasmid #73278 | pCfB3038(XII-1 MarkerFree) | addgene partial sequence | sequence record 165998 | pNI-Rev 5'-CGTTGCTTTTTCGATTGATG-3'
TCTATTATTTATGATTTTTTGTATATACAATATTTCTAGTTTGTTAAAGAGAATTAAGAAAATAAATCTC
GAAAATAATAAAGGGAAAATCAGTTTTTGATATCAAAATTATACATGTCAACGATAATACAAAATATAAT
ACAAACTATAAGATGTTATCAGTATTTATTATGCATTTAGAATAAATTTTGTGTCGCCCTTATTCGACTC
ACTATAGAAGTTCCTATTCTCTAGAAAGTATAGGAACTTCACTTCATTTTATTTAAATTTGCGGCCGCGC
TGAGGTCTTAATCAATCCTCGCATTTCAGCTTCCATTATATTTGATGACTGTTTCTCAATCTTTATGTTA
TCTTCTTACACCGTATGTGATGATATACTAATAACACGGATACTTAATAAACAGATGATGTTACAGTTTC
ATCCAATACGAACGATTATCAAATTATTGCAACATTTCCCAGTGAAATCTTCACCAAATGCTCATACAGC
GTGACAATAATGAGCATTTTGAATTTTAAGGAAATTAATTTGTCCTCTATCTTTTGCATCCGTGCCTCCT
GGATAATAACTTCAATCCTTGCACCACCATTGAACTTGTAACAGAGCTTTTTTTTTAACTTCTTGTCCTG
GTACTGCATAATGAATAGCGCCAGAAGTTTCACGGATGTGCTACTGTTGGGAAGAGCCGCGAGTATGGAA
CTTCCTAAGCATCGCAAGTCAGGGGCCAGATGGGTAACCGGCAAAGACTAATTAGTATTGATGAAGTTAC
TTACCAATATATGTCATGAGAAGTGGCTTGTAAAATTTATTATTACAGTCACTCAGACAGAGCACTAAAC
TGAACTAGTTATTAAGGTATGTGCAGTTGATTCACGGGAAGATTAATGCCTCAGCACTAGTCCTGCAGGG
GTAACGCCAGGGTTTTCCCAGTCACGACGTTGTAAAACGACGGCCAGTGAGCGCGCGTAATACGACTCAC
TATAGGGCGAATTGGGACGCGATCTTCGAGCGTCCCAAAACCTTCTCAAGCAAGGTTTTCAGTATAATG
